>Addgene plasmid #216926 | pST39-Mega'-deltaGK | addgene full sequence | sequence record 445277 | Addgene NGS Result
AACGCCAGCAACGCGGCCTTTTTACGGTTCCTGGCCTTTTGCTGGCCTTTTGCTCACATGTTCTTTCCTG
CGTTATCCCCTGATTCTGTGGATAACCGTATTACCGCCTTTGAGTGAGCTGATACCGCTCGCCGCAGCCG
AACGACCGAGCGCAGCGAGTCAGTGAGCGAGGAAGCGGAAGAGCGCCTGATGCGGTATTTTCTCCTTACG
CATCTGTGCGGTATTTCACACCGCAATGGTGCACTCTCAGTACAATCTGCTCTGATGCCGCATAGTTAAG
CCAGTATACACTCCGCTATCGCTACGTGACTGGGTCATGGCTGCGCCCCGACACCCGCCAACACCCGCTG
ACGCGCCCTGACGGGCTTGTCTGCTCCCGGCATCCGCTTACAGACAAGCTGTGACCGTCTCCGGGAGCTG
CATGTGTCAGAGGTTTTCACCGTCATCACCGAAACGCGCGAGGCAGCTGCGGTAAAGCTCATCAGCGTGG
TCGTGAAGCGATTCACAGATGTCTGCCTGTTCATCCGCGTCCAGCTCGTTGAGTTTCTCCAGAAGCGTTA
ATGTCTGGCTTCTGATAAAGCGGGCCATGTTAAGGGCGGTTTTTTCCTGTTTGGTCACTGATGCCTCCGT
GTAAGGGGGATTTCTGTTCATGGGGTAATGATACCGATGAAACGAGAGAGGATGCTCACGATACGGGTTA
CTGATGATGAACATGCCCGGTTACTGGAACGTTGTGAGGGTAAACAACTGGCGGTATGGATGCGGCGGGA
CCAGAGAAAAATCACTCAGGGTCAATGCCAGCGCTTCGTTAATACAGATGTAGGTGTTGGCACCATGCAT
CGATCCCGCGAAATTAATACGACTCACTATAGGGAGACCACAACGGTTTCCCTCTAGAGATAGCTTAGCG
ATGTGAAAGAAGCTGGAGAAAACTTTCAAGAAAAAGTTTCTTCTTCAGACGATAAAGAGAAGTCAAAAAA
TAAGCGGAAAATAAAAGGCGTAAATCAGATTAAAAAAGCAACGGATATTAAAAGCTCTACTAAGATTAAA
AGTTCTAATGATATTAAATCATCTACAGATTTAAAAACAATGGGATCATAAGCGAAAGGAGAAATGAGAT
ATGTCTATTCAAAAAAGTACTAATAGTTCAAGTTTAGCAGAAGTCATTGACCGTATTTTAGATAAAGGAA
TTGTTATTGATGCTTTTGCAAGAGTTTCTGTTGTAGGAATTGAAATTTTAACGATTGAAGCGCGAGTGGT
TATTGCCAGTGTTGATACATGGTTACGCTATGCAGAAGCAGTAGGGCTTCTTCGTGACGACGTAGAAGAA
AACGGTCTTCCTGAACGTTCAAATTCAAGTGAAGGGCAGCCGCGTTTTAGTATTTAATATGAAGTGGTAT
GGAACCTTCCTTTTTTGAGGGTGGTTCCAGCTTTTAGATCTAACTATTGGAGGCTACTAAAAATGGAAAT
TAAAAAAATTATGCAAGCCGTGAACGACTTTTTCGGTGAACACGTAGCTCCTCCTCATAAAATTACCTCG
GTGGAAGCTACTGAAGATGAAGGTTGGAGAGTTATTGTTGAAGTCATTGAAGAACGAGAATATATGAAAA
AATACGCCAAAGATGAAATGCTCGGAACGTACGAGTGCTTTGTAAATAAAGAAAAAGAAGTCATTTCATT
CAAACGACTCGACGTCAGATATAGAAGCGCCATTGGCATTGAAGCATAAACGATAAGATGGCAGGAGGAA
CGTAAAAATGACCGTCTTAACAGACAAAAGGAAAAAAGGCAGTGGAGCTTTTATACAAGATGACGAGACA
AAAGAGGTTCTTTCAAGAGCGCTGAGCTATTTAAAATCCGGCTATTCCATTCATTTTACAGGTCCTGCCG
GCGGAGGCAAAACCTCTTTAGCGCGAGCGCTTGCTAAAAAGAGAAAGCGTCCTGTAATGCTGATGCACGG
GAATCACGAGCTCAACAACAAAGATTTAATTGGCGATTTTACGGGATACACGAGCAAAAAAGTAATCGAC
CAGTACGTTCGTTCTGTCTATAAAAAAGATGAACAGGTGAGTGAAAACTGGCAGGATGGCCGATTGCTTG
AAGCTGTAAAAAATGGCTATACGCTGATTTACGACGAATTTACTCGTTCTAAGCCTGCGACGAATAATAT
CTTTCTATCGATATTAGAAGAAGGCGTGCTGCCGCTGTATGGAGTAAAAATGACCGATCCTTTTGTGCGC
GTGCATCCCGATTTCCGCGTCATCTTCACAAGCAATCCAGCTGAGTATGCCGGCGTATATGATACGCAAG
ATGCGCTTCTCGACAGGTTAATTACCATGTTTATTGATTATAAAGACATCGACAGAGAGACAGCGATTTT
AACGGAGAAAACGGACGTAGAAGAAGATGAAGCGCGCACAATTGTAACGCTCGTAGCAAACGTGCGAAAC
CGCTCTGGAGACGAAAACAGCAGCGGACTTAGCCTGCGGGCTTCGCTTATGATCGCTACCCTTGCCACGC
AGCAAGACATTCCTATCGATGGAAGTGACGAAGATTTTCAAACGTTATGTATCGATATTTTGCATCATCC
GCTTACCAAATGTTTGGATGAAGAAAATGCAAAAAGCAAAGCCGAAAAAATCATTTTAGAAGAATGTAAG
AATATAGACACTGAAGAAAAGTAAAGGAGCTTGAAAACATGAGTGAAACAAACGAAACAGGTATTTATAT
TTTTAGCGCCATTCAAACGGATAAAGACGAAGAATTTGGCGCCGTGGAAGTAGAAGGAACAAAAGCTGAA
ACATTTTTGATTCGCTACAAAGACGCGGCTATGGTAGCAGCTGAAGTACCGATGAAAATTTATCATCCTA
ATCGCCAAAATTTATTAATGCATCAAAACGCAGTAGCAGCGATTATGGACAAGAACGATACGGTTATTCC
AATCAGCTTTGGGAATGTATTCAAATCAAAAGAAGACGTAAAAGTTCTTTTGGAAAACCTTTATCCGCAG
TTTGAAAAGCTGTTTCCAGCGATCAAAGGAAAAATTGAAGTCGGTTTAAAAGTAATTGGGAAAAAAGAAT
GGCTTGAGAAAAAAGTAAACGAAAATCCTGAACTTGAGAAAGTATCAGCATCCGTAAAAGGAAAATCAGA
AGCAGCCGGTTATTATGAGCGTATTCAACTTGGAGGAATGGCTCAAAAGATGTTTACTTCCCTGCAAAAA
GAAGTCAAGACAGATGTGTTTTCTCCGCTTGAAGAAGCAGCGGAAGCAGCAAAAGCAAATGAGCCAACGG
GCGAAACGATGCTTTTAAACGCGTCTTTCTTAATTAACCGAGAAGATGAAGCGAAGTTTGATGAAAAAGT
AAATGAAGCGCATGAAAACTGGAAAGACAAAGCCGATTTTCATTACAGCGGTCCTTGGCCTGCTTATAAT
TTTGTGAACATTCGCCTAAAAGTAGAAGAGAAATAACGAAATGAGGAATCCTAGATGGGAGAATTACTGT
ATTTATACGGTTTAATTCCAACAAAAGAAGCAGCAGCCATAGAGCCGTTTCCATCTTATAAGGGGTTTGA
CGGAGAACATTCACTGTACCCAATTGCGTTTGATCAGGTGACGGCTGTAGTTTCTAAGCTGGATGCTGAC
ACCTATTCAGAAAAAGTGATTCAAGAAAAAATGGAGCAGGATATGAGCTGGCTGCAGGAAAAAGCATTTC
ATCATCACGAAACGGTAGCCGCTTTGTACGAAGAATTTACGATCATTCCATTAAAATTTTGCACCATTTA
TAAAGGTGAAGAAAGTCTGCAGGCAGCTATTGAGATTAACAAAGAAAAGATAGAGAATTCACTGACGCTG
CTTCAAGGAAATGAAGAGTGGAATGTGAAAATTTACTGTGATGATACAGAGCTTAAAAAAGGAATCAGCG
AAACGAATGAAAGCGTGAAAGCGAAAAAACAAGAAATTAGTCACTTATCACCAGGAAGACAGTTTTTTGA
AAAGAAAAAAATAGATCAGCTGATTGAAAAAGAATTAGAGCTTCACAAAAACAAAGTGTGTGAAGAGATA
CATGACAAGCTAAAAGAATTATCGCTTTATGACTCTGTTAAAAAGAATTGGAGCAAAGACGTAACTGGCG
CAGCTGAACAGATGGCGTGGAACAGCGTGTTTCTTCTCCCGTCTCTGCAGATTACTAAGTTCGTAAACGA
AATAGAAGAGCTTCAGCAAAGGCTTGAAAATAAAGGCTGGAAGTTTGAAGTGACGGGACCATGGCCGCCC
TATCATTTCTCGAGCTTTGCGTAAAGTGAGGAATTAACATTATGTCTCTTAAACAATCCATGGAGAATAA
AGATATTGCTCTTATTGATATTTTAGATGTCATTTTAGATAAAGGAGTCGCCATTAAAGGAGACTTAATC
ATTTCCATAGCTGGCGTCGATTTAGTGTATTTGGATTTGCGGGTGCTTATTTCTTCGGTTGAAACGCTTG
TGCAAGCAAAAGAAGGAAATCACAAACCAATCACTTCTGAACAATTTGATAAACAAAAAGAAGAGCTGAT
GGACGCTACGGGCCAGCCTAGTAAGTGGACGAACCCTCTAGGTTCGTGACCCTTGCGAGCAGTCGTATGC
TTTCTCGAATTCCGAGCGGTTAAGCGTGACAGGCGGTCAGTAGGAGGAACAGTATGGCAGTCGAACATAA
TATGCAGTCAAGTACGATTGTAGATGTGCTCGAAAAGATTTTGGATAAAGGAGTCGTTATAGCGGGGGAC
ATCACCGTAGGAATTGCAGATGTCGAGCTATTAACGATAAAGATCCGCTTGATTGTGGCTTCGGTTGATA
AGGCAAAAGAAATCGGCATGGACTGGTGGGAAAATGATCCGTATCTCAGTTCAAAAGGAGCCAATAACAA
AGCGCTCGAAGAAGAAAATAAAATGCTGCATGAGCGGTTAAAAACGCTTGAAGAAAAAATAGAAACGAAA
CGTTAAAAACTGTACGCTACTTAAAAAATGGAGGGATTTACAATGGCAACTGAAACAAAATTAGATAACA
CACAGGCAGAAAACAAGGAAAATAAAAATGCGGAAAACGGTTCAAAAGAAAAGAACGGTTCAAAAGCAAG
CAAAACAACAAGCAGCGGGCCAATCAAACGAGCGGTAGCAGGAGGCATCATCGGTGCAACGATTGGATAT
GTATCGACTCCTGAAAATCGAAAAAGTCTCCTTGACCGCATTGATACAGACGAATTAAAAAGCAAAGCAT
CTGATTTAGGAACAAAGGTAAAAGAAAAATCAAAAAGCAGCGTGGCCAGCCTGAAAACATCTGCGGGAAG
CTTGTTTAAAAAAGATAAAGATAAATCAAAAGATGATGAAGAAAACGTAAATTCTTCTAGTAGCGAAACA
GAAGACGATAACGTTCAAGAGTACGACGAGTTAAAAGAAGAAAATCAAACTCTTCAAGATCGCTTATCAC
AGCTTGAAGAAAAAATGAACATGCTTGTTGAGCTTAGCCTCAATAAAAATCAAGACGAAGAAGCGGAAGA
TACAGATTCCGACGAAGAAGAGAACGATGAGAACGATGAAAACGATGAAAACGAGCAGGACGATGAAAAC
GAAGAAGAAACATCTAAGCCACGTAAAAAGGATAAAAAAGAAGCTGAGGAAGAAGAAAGTGAAAGTGACG
AAGACAGCGAGGAAGAAGAGGAAGATTCTCGCTCAAACAAAAAAAATAAAAAAGTAAAAACAGAAGAAGA
AGACGAAGATGAAAGCGAAGAAGAAAAAAAGGAAGCGAAACCAAAAAAGTCAACAGCTAAAAAATCAAAA
AATACAAAAGCAAAGAAAAACACGGACGAAGAAGATGATGAAGCAACATCTCTTTCTAGTGAAGACGATA
CAACAGCCTAAGACGTAAAGGAGGAAAGAAAGACATGAGTACAGGCCCTTCTTTTTCAACTAAAGACAAT
ACGCTTGAATACTTTGTGAAAGCTTCTAATAAACACGGCTTTTCACTTGATATTTCATTAAATGTAAACG
GCGCTGTGATTTCCGGTACCATGATTTCAGCAAAAGAATACTTTGATTACTTAAGCGAAACGTTTGAAGA
AGGCAGTGAAGTGGCTCAGGCGCTAAGCGAACAATTCTCTTTAGCAAGCGAAGCGAGCGAATCAAACGGA
GAAGCAGAAGCCCATTTTATTCATTTGAAAAATACAAAGATTTACTGTGGAGACAGTAAATCTACTCCTT
CTAAAGGCAAAATCTTTTGGAGAGGGAAAATAGCAGAAGTAGACGGGTTTTTCTTAGGAAAGATTTCTGA
TGCAAAATCAACGAGTAAAAAGAGTTCATAAAAAACGGCGGGGTGATTGCCCCGCCGTTTTTTAGTGATG
TGATGAGATGTGCAGCTTCTTTTTTCGATACATGAGCGGAGTCATCTTCATTTCTTTTCGAAACTGATTA
ATAAAATAGCTTGTACTATTAAACCCTACTTGATAGGCGACTTCCGTCACATTTGCTTCTGCTTGCTGCA
GTCCGGATTCGCGAACGCGTCTCGAGAGATCCGGCTGCTAACAAAGCCCGAAAGGAAGCTGAGTTGGCTG
CTGCCACCGCTGAGCAATAACTAGCATAACCCCTTGGGGCCTCTAAACGGGTCTTGAGGGGTTTTTTGCT
GAAAGGAGGAACTATATCCGACTAGTAGCCCGCCTAATGAGCGGGCTTTTTTTTAATTCCCCTATTTGTT
TATTTTTCTAAATACATTCAAATATGTATCCGCTCATGAGACAATAACCCTGATAAATGCTTCAATAATA
TTGAAAAAGGAAGAGTATGAGTATTCAACATTTCCGTGTCGCCCTTATTCCCTTTTTTGCGGCATTTTGC
CTTCCTGTTTTTGCTCACCCAGAAACGCTCGTGAAAGTAAAAGACGCAGAGGACCAATTGGGGGCACGAG
TGGGATACATAGAACTGGACTTGAATAGCGGTAAAATCCTTGAGAGTTTTCGCCCTGAAGAGCGTTTTCC
AATGATGAGCACTTTCAAAGTTCTGCTATGTGGAGCAGTATTATCCCGTGTAGATGCGGGGCAAGAGCAA
CTCGGACGACGAATACACTATTCGCAGAATGACTTGGTTGAATACTCCCCAGTGACAGAAAAGCACCTTA
CGGACGGAATGACGGTAAGAGAATTATGTAGTGCCGCCATAACGATGAGTGATAACACTGCGGCGAACTT
ACTTCTGACAACCATCGGTGGACCGAAGGAATTAACCGCTTTTTTGCACAATATGGGAGACCATGTAACT
CGCCTTGACCGTTGGGAACCAGAACTGAATGAAGCCATACCAAACGACGAGCGAGACACCACAATGCCTG
CGGCAATGGCAACAACATTACGCAAACTATTAACTGGCGAACTACTTACTCTGGCTTCACGGCAACAATT
AATAGACTGGCTTGAAGCGGATAAAGTTGCAGGACCACTACTGCGTTCGGCACTTCCTGCTGGCTGGTTT
ATTGCTGATAAATCTGGGGCAGGAGAGCGTGGTTCACGGGGTATCATTGCCGCACTTGGACCAGATGGTA
AGCCTTCCCGTATCGTAGTTATCTACACGACGGGTAGTCAGGCAACTATGGACGAACGAAATAGACAGAT
TGCTGAAATAGGGGCTTCACTGATTAAGCATTGGTAAACCGATACAATTAAAGGCTCCTTTTGGAGCCTT
TTTTTTTGGACGGACCGGTAGAAAAGATCAAAGGATCTTCTTGAGATCCTTTTTTTCTGCGCGTAATCTG
CTGCTTGCAAACAAAAAAACCACCGCTACCAGCGGTGGTTTGTTTGCCGGATCAAGAGCTACCAACTCTT
TTTCCGAAGGTAACTGGCTTCAGCAGAGCGCAGATACCAAATACTGTCCTTCTAGTGTAGCCGTAGTTAG
GCCACCACTTCAAGAACTCTGTAGCACCGCCTACATACCTCGCTCTGCTAATCCTGTTACCAGTGGCTGC
TGCCAGTGGCGATAAGTCGTGTCTTACCGGGTTGGACTCAAGACGATAGTTACCGGATAAGGCGCAGCGG
TCGGGCTGAACGGGGGGTTCGTGCACACAGCCCAGCTTGGAGCGAACGACCTACACCGAACTGAGATACC
TACAGCGTGAGCTATGAGAAAGCGCCACGCTTCCCGAAGGGAGAAAGGCGGACAGGTATCCGGTAAGCGG
CAGGGTCGGAACAGGAGAGCGCACGAGGGAGCTTCCAGGGGGAAACGCCTGGTATCTTTATAGTCCTGTC
GGGTTTCGCCACCTCTGACTTGAGCGTCGATTTTTGTGATGCTCGTCAGGGGGGCGGAGCCTATGGAAA
Features (pLannotate 1.2.2; 16 found; start..end, strand, type, name):
     48..181     +  rep_origin     RSF ori (fragment): Plasmids containing the RSF 1030 origin of replication can be propagated in E. coli cells that contain additional plasmids with compatible origins.
    186..325     -  misc_feature   bom: basis of mobility region from pBR322
    427..618     -  CDS            rop: Rop protein, which maintains plasmids at low copy number; rop
    658..768     +  CDS            mbeC (fragment): MBEC_ECOLX - Experimental evidence at protein level: Swiss-Prot protein existence level 1. Required for efficient mobilization of ColE1 plasmid and is thus essential to promote the specific transfer of the plasmid during conjugation. Probably functions by inducing DNA bending, helping the MbeA relaxase to melt the DNA around the nic site and cleave the phosphodiester bond. Binds specifically double-stranded DNA (dsDNA) containing the ColE1 oriT but does not recognize the inverted repeat (IR). From Escherichia coli.
    855..873     +  promoter       T7 promoter: promoter for bacteriophage T7 RNA polymerase
   1121..1384    +  CDS            gvpB: GVPB_BACME - Protein inferred from homology: Swiss-Prot protein existence level 3. Gas vesicles are small, hollow, gas filled protein structures that are found in several microbial planktonic microorganisms. They allow the positioning of the organism at the favorable depth for growth. GvpA type proteins form the essential core of the structure. From Bacillus megaterium.
   3655..3671    +  5'UTR          OsADH 5'-UTR (fragment): translational enhancer from the 5'-UTR of the Oryza sativa alcohol dehydrogenase gene (Sugio et al., 2008)
   4312..4596    +  CDS            gvpS: GVPS_BACME - Protein inferred from homology: Swiss-Prot protein existence level 3. Gas vesicles are small, hollow, gas filled protein structures that are found in several microbial planktonic microorganisms. They allow the positioning of the organism at the favorable depth for growth (By similarity). From Bacillus megaterium.
   4674..4973    +  CDS            gvpJ: GVPJ_BACME - Protein inferred from homology: Swiss-Prot protein existence level 3. Gas vesicles are small, hollow, gas filled protein structures that are found in several microbial planktonic microorganisms. They allow the positioning of the organism at the favorable depth for growth. This protein could be important for the shape determination of the gas vesicle. From Bacillus megaterium.
   6392..6511    -  CDS            ydeC (fragment): YDEC_BACSU - Protein predicted: Swiss-Prot protein existence level 4. From Bacillus subtilis (strain 168).
   6544..6593    +  CDS            SET1 (fragment): solubility-enhancement tag derived from T7 phage gene 10B
   6601..6648    +  terminator     T7 terminator: transcription terminator for bacteriophage T7 RNA polymerase
   6715..6806    +  promoter       AmpR promoter: bla
   6807..7664    +  CDS            bla: BLAT_ECOLX - Experimental evidence at protein level: Swiss-Prot protein existence level 1. TEM-type are the most prevalent beta-lactamases in enterobacteria; they hydrolyze the beta-lactam bond in susceptible beta-lactam antibiotics, thus conferring resistance to penicillins and cephalosporins. TEM-3 and TEM-4 are capable of hydrolyzing cefotaxime and ceftazidime. TEM-5 is capable of hydrolyzing ceftazidime. TEM-6 is capable of hydrolyzing ceftazidime and aztreonam. TEM-8/CAZ-2, TEM- 16/CAZ-7 and TEM-24/CAZ-6 are markedly active against ceftazidime. IRT- 4 shows resistance to beta-lactamase in
   7671..7710    +  terminator     fd terminator: central terminator from bacteriophage fd (Otsuka and Kunisawa, 1982)
   7741..8329    +  rep_origin     ori: high-copy-number ColE1/pMB1/pBR322/pUC origin of replication
