[The description below was written by a language model from this plasmid's Addgene catalogue record and pLannotate feature annotations shown in this document.]
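Description:
pST39-Mega'-deltaGK is a bacterial expression plasmid built on the pST39 backbone, a T7-driven vector for expressing several genes together in E. coli. It carries a variant of the "Mega'" gas vesicle gene cluster derived from Priestia (formerly Bacillus) megaterium, in which GvpG and GvpK have been knocked out. The record lists the insert as partly synthetic and assembled by Gibson cloning. The plasmid is about 8.3 kb. It replicates from a ColE1/pMB1-type origin and also carries the rop gene and the pBR322 bom region, which fits the low copy number given in the catalogue entry. Selection is by ampicillin through the TEM beta-lactamase gene (bla) under its own promoter.

The payload lies between a T7 promoter and a T7 terminator, so expression requires a host that supplies T7 RNA polymerase. Within this roughly 5.7 kb region the automated annotation identifies only three genes: gvpB, the GvpA-type structural protein that forms the core of the vesicle shell, plus gvpS and gvpJ. Large stretches are unannotated and presumably encode the other cluster genes, but the feature table does not name them or show how the GvpG and GvpK knockouts were made. Several short fragment hits (RSF ori, mbeC, OsADH 5'-UTR, ydeC, SET1) are probably backbone remnants or chance matches rather than functional parts.

Gas vesicles are hollow, gas-filled protein nanostructures. According to the associated study, this construct belongs to a systematic analysis of gas vesicle assembly and protein-protein interactions. It most likely serves as a deletion variant for testing what GvpG and GvpK contribute to vesicle formation in a heterologous bacterial host.
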