Addgene plasmid #216926: pST39-Mega'-deltaGK
Purpose: Mega' with knockout of GvpG and GvpK
Depositing lab: George Lu. Depositing organization: Rice University. Publication: Elucidating the assembly of gas vesicles by systematic protein-protein interaction analysis. Iburg M, Anderson AP, Wong VT, Anton ED, He A, Lu GJ. EMBO J. 2024 Oct;43(19):4156-4172. doi: 10.1038/s44318-024-00178-2. Epub 2024 Sep 3. PubMed 39227754.
Backbone
  Vector backbone: pST39
  Vector type: Bacterial Expression
Growth in bacteria
  Bacterial resistance: Ampicillin, 100 μg/mL
  Growth temperature: 30°C
  Growth strain: DH5alpha
  Copy number: Low Copy
Gene/Insert
  Gene/Insert name: Mega' with knockout of GvpG and GvpK
  Species: Synthetic; Priestia megaterium
  Cloning method: Gibson Cloning
Terms and licenses: Academic/Nonprofit Terms; Industry Terms: Not Available to Industry
Depositor comments: Please visit https://www.biorxiv.org/content/10.1101/2023.07.23.550228v1 for bioRxiv preprint.
How to cite: pST39-Mega'-deltaGK was a gift from George Lu (Addgene plasmid # 216926 ; http://n2t.net/addgene:216926 ; RRID:Addgene_216926)
